>Addgene plasmid #190975 | PM18033-PLS-KP1_rpoA-U | addgene full sequence | sequence record 375934 | Addgene NGS Result
AGATCTTCAATATTGGCCATTAGCCATATTATTCATTGGTTATATAGCATAAATCAATATTGGCTATTGG
CCATTGCATACGTTGTATCTATATCATAATATGTACATTTATATTGGCTCATGTCCAATATGACCGCCAT
GTTGTCTTAGAGTCATCCTCATCGTCGGACGGCATTGATTATTGACTAGTTATTAATAGTAATCAATTAC
GGGGTCATTAGTTCATAGCCCATATATGGAGTTCCGCGTTACATAACTTACGGTAAATGGCCCGCCTGGC
TGACCGCCCAACGACCCCCGCCCATTGACGTCAATAATGACGTATGTTCCCATAGTAACGCCAATAGGGA
CTTTCCATTGACGTCAATGGGTGGAGTATTTACGGTAAACTGCCCACTTGGCAGTACATCAAGTGTATCA
TATGCCAAGTCCGCCCCCTATTGACGTCAATGACGGTAAATGGCCCGCCTGGCATTATGCCCAGTACATG
ACCTTACGGGACTTTCCTACTTGGCAGTACATCTACGTATTAGTCATCGCTATTACCATGGTGATGCGGT
TTTGGCAGTACACCAATGGGCGTGGATAGCGGTTTGACTCACGGGGATTTCCAAGTCTCCACCCCATTGA
CGTCAATGGGAGTTTGTTTTGGCACCAAAATCAACGGGACTTTCCAAAATGTCGTAATAACCCCGCCCCG
TTGACGCAAATGGGCGGTAGGCGTGTACGGTGGGAGGTCTATATAAGCAGAGCTCGTTTAGTGAACCGTC
AGATCACTAGAAGCTTTATTGCGGTAGTTTATCACAGTTAAATTGCTAACGCAGTCAGTGCTTCTGACAC
AACAGTCTCGAACTTAAGCTGCAGAAGTTGGTCGTGAGGCACTGGGCAGGTAAGTATCAAGGTTACAAGA
CAGGTTTAAGGAGACCAATAGAAACTGGGCTTGTCGAGACAGAGATGACTCTTGCGTTTCTGATAGGCAC
CTATTGGTCTTACTGACATCCACTTTGCCTTTCTCTCCACAGGTGTCCACTCCCAGTTCAATTACACACG
CACCATGGCGCACCATCATCATCATCATTCTTCTGGTGAGAATCTTTATTTTCAGGGCGCCATGGGTAAT
TCTGTTGTCACATGGAATTCCATGATTAGGGGCTACGCTAGAAGCGGCCAGCCCGAGGAAGCTCTGAGCC
TCTTCTCCCAGATGAGAAGGAGCGGCATCAAGCCCGATAGCTATACCTTCCCCTTCGTGCTGAAGGCTTG
CGCTTCTCTGAGCAGCCTCGAGGAAGGAAAACAAATCCACGCCCACGTCATTAAATCCGGCTTCGAGTCC
GATGTCTACGTGCAGAGCTCCCTCATTGATATGTACGCCAAGTGCGGATCTCTGGAGGACGCCAGAAAAG
TGTTTGACGAGATGCCCGAGAGGAATGTCGTGAGCTGGAACGCTATGATCAGCGGCTATGCCCAGAATGG
ACAATCCGAAGAAGCTCTGGAGCTGTTTAGAGAGATGCAGAAAGAGGGCATCAAGCCTTCCGAGTTTACC
TTTTGCTCCGTGCTGAAGGCTTGCGCCTCTCTGGGATCTCTGGAGATGGGCAAGCAAATTCACGGCTATG
TGATCAAGTCCGGCTTTGAGTCCATCGTGTTCGTGGGAAACGCCCTCATTGACATGTATGCCAAGTGCGG
CTCTCTGGAGGATGCTAGAAAGGTCTTTGATGAGATGCCCGAAAGGACCGTTGTGAGCTGGACCGCCATG
ATCTCCGGATACGCCCAGAACGGACAGAGCGAGGAGGCCCTCGAGCTCTTCAGAGAGATGCAGAGGGAGG
GCGTGAAACCCGACGAAGTGACACTGCCTTCCGTGCTCTCCGCTTGCGCCAATCTGGGCGCTCTGGAGCA
AGGCAAACAGATCCATGCCTACGTCATCAAGAACGGCTTTGAATCCGATGTGTTTGTGGGCTCCGCTCTG
ATCGACATGTACGCTAAATGCGGCTCCATCGAGGAGGCTAGGAAAGTGTTCGATGAAATGCCCGAGAAAG
ACGTTGTAACCTGGAATGCCTTGCTCAATGGTTACGCTCAACATAATGATGGGCAAATGGCAATTCAATG
CTTCGAAGAGATGCAGCAGCAGGGCGTTGAGCCCTCCGATGCCACGTTCACCTGTCTGCTGGTGGCCTGC
AGCCATGAAGGCCTGGTGAATGAGGGCCAGCAGTACTTTAAGATGATGGTTGAGGACCATGGAATCGTTC
CCAGAGTTTACCATTACGGCTGCATGGTGGATCTGCTGGGGAGGAGCGGCCATCTTGACGAAGCCGAGAA
TATGCTGCAGACAATGCCATTCGAGAACAATGTGGTGGGCTGGGGCAGCCTTCTTTCAGCCTGCAAATCC
CATGGCGACGTGGAGCGGGGTAGGAGGTGCTTCGACCACCTCGTGAAACTCGAACCAGAGAGCGCTTCCG
CCTATGTCCTCCTTGGTAACATTTATGCCAATGCAGGTAGGTGGAAAGACGTCGACCGGATTGAGAGCCT
GAGAAAATCTGCTGGGGCCTGGAAAAAGCCGGCTAAGGCTTGCATCGAAGTGAAAAACAAGGTCCACGAG
TTTACTGTAGGAGAGGAAAGATCTGATATATCCTCTAAGCTGCGGTCCGTAAACATGCGCCTGAAGGAGG
AAGGGGGACACGTGCCTCACACTGAACTCGTGCTGAAGGCTGTCTCTGAACAGGAAAAGGAGGACGCGCT
GTGTGGACACGCGGAAAAACTCGCACTGGCATATGGATTGCTGAACACCCCTGACGGAACCACTCTGCTC
GTGACAAAAAACTTGCGGATGTGCAACGATTGTCACAGTTCAACAAAGATAATGTCAAGATTGGAGAAGC
GCGAGATCATCGTCCGCGATGCACACCGCGTCCACCGATTTGTGGATGGGAGTTGTAGTTGTGGGGACCG
ACACTAACTCGAGAAATAGAAGGAACATGTATTACACGTGCAAAATTTGAGAGCTAGCAGCGAGCAGACA
TGATAAGATACATTGATGAGTTTGGACAAACCACAACTAGAATGCAGTGAAAAAAATGCTTTATTTGTGA
AATTTGTGATGCTATTGCTTTATTTGTAACCATTATAAGCTGCAATAAACAAGTTAACAACAACAATTGC
ACTGGTTCATTTTATGTTTCAGGTTCAGGGGGAGGTGTGGGAGGTTTTTTAAAGCAAGTAAAACCTCTAC
AAATGTGGTAAAATCGATAAGGATCCAGGTGGCACTTTTCGGGGAAATGTGCGCGGAACCCCTATTTGTT
TATTTTTCTAAATACATTCAAATATGTATCCGCTCATGAGACAATAACCCTGATAAATGCTTCAATAATA
TTGAAAAAGGAAGAGTATGAGTATTCAACATTTCCGTGTCGCCCTTATTCCCTTTTTTGCGGCATTTTGC
CTTCCTGTTTTTGCTCACCCAGAAACGCTGGTGAAAGTAAAAGATGCTGAAGATCAGTTGGGTGCACGAG
TGGGTTACATCGAACTGGATCTCAACAGCGGTAAGATCCTTGAGAGTTTTCGCCCCGAAGAACGTTTTCC
AATGATGAGCACTTTTAAAGTTCTGCTATGTGGCGCGGTATTATCCCGTATTGACGCCGGGCAAGAGCAA
CTCGGTCGCCGCATACACTATTCTCAGAATGACTTGGTTGAGTACTCACCAGTCACAGAAAAGCATCTTA
CGGATGGCATGACAGTAAGAGAATTATGCAGTGCTGCCATAACCATGAGTGATAACACTGCGGCCAACTT
ACTTCTGACAACGATCGGAGGACCGAAGGAGCTAACCGCTTTTTTGCACAACATGGGGGATCATGTAACT
CGCCTTGATCGTTGGGAACCGGAGCTGAATGAAGCCATACCAAACGACGAGCGTGACACCACGATGCCTG
TAGCAATGGCAACAACGTTGCGCAAACTATTAACTGGCGAACTACTTACTCTAGCTTCCCGGCAACAATT
AATAGACTGGATGGAGGCGGATAAAGTTGCAGGACCACTTCTGCGCTCGGCCCTTCCGGCTGGCTGGTTT
ATTGCTGATAAATCTGGAGCCGGTGAGCGTGGGTCTCGCGGTATCATTGCAGCACTGGGGCCAGATGGTA
AGCCCTCCCGTATCGTAGTTATCTACACGACGGGGAGTCAGGCAACTATGGATGAACGAAATAGACAGAT
CGCTGAGATAGGTGCCTCACTGATTAAGCATTGGTAACTGTCAGACCAAGTTTACTCATATATACTTTAG
ATTGATTTAAAACTTCATTTTTAATTTAAAAGGATCTAGGTGAAGATCCTTTTTGATAATCTCATGACCA
AAATCCCTTAACGTGAGTTTTCGTTCCACTGAGCGTCAGACCCCGTAGAAAAGATCAAAGGATCTTCTTG
AGATCCTTTTTTTCTGCGCGTAATCTGCTGCTTGCAAACAAAAAAACCACCGCTACCAGCGGTGGTTTGT
TTGCCGGATCAAGAGCTACCAACTCTTTTTCCGAAGGTAACTGGCTTCAGCAGAGCGCAGATACCAAATA
CTGTTCTTCTAGTGTAGCCGTAGTTAGGCCACCACTTCAAGAACTCTGTAGCACCGCCTACATACCTCGC
TCTGCTAATCCTGTTACCAGTGGCTGCTGCCAGTGGCGATAAGTCGTGTCTTACCGGGTTGGACTCAAGA
CGATAGTTACCGGATAAGGCGCAGCGGTCGGGCTGAACGGGGGGTTCGTGCACACAGCCCAGCTTGGAGC
GAACGACCTACACCGAACTGAGATACCTACAGCGTGAGCTATGAGAAAGCGCCACGCTTCCCGAAGGGAG
AAAGGCGGACAGGTATCCGGTAAGCGGCAGGGTCGGAACAGGAGAGCGCACGAGGGAGCTTCCAGGGGGA
AACGCCTGGTATCTTTATAGTCCTGTCGGGTTTCGCCACCTCTGACTTGAGCGTCGATTTTTGTGATGCT
CGTCAGGGGGGCGGAGCCTATGGAAAAACGCCAGCAACGCGGCCTTTTTACGGTTCCTGGCCTTTTGCTG
GCCTTTTGCTCACATGGCTCGAC
Features (pLannotate 1.2.2; 11 found; start..end, strand, type, name):
    173..550     +  enhancer       CMV enhancer: human cytomegalovirus immediate early enhancer
    552..751     +  promoter       CMV promoter: human cytomegalovirus (CMV) immediate early promoter
    890..1022    +  intron         chimeric intron: chimera between introns from human β-globin and immunoglobulin heavy chain genes
   1088..1107    +  CDS            capTEV™ (fragment): composite tag for in vivo biotinylation, TEV protease cleavage, and 6xHis tagging
   1814..2635    +  CDS            PCMP-E15 (fragment): PP185_ARATH - Experimental evidence at transcript level: Swiss-Prot protein existence level 2. From Arabidopsis thaliana (Mouse-ear cress).
   2606..2938    +  CDS            DYW1 (fragment): PPR74_ARATH - Also known as PCMP-H50. Experimental evidence at protein level: Swiss-Prot protein existence level 1. Plays a major role in single RNA editing events in chloroplasts. Acts as a site-recognition transacting factor involved in the edition of the site 1 of ndhD (ndhD-1 site corresponding to cytidine-2), which is a plastid-encoded subunit of the NADH- plastoquinone oxidoreductase. The interaction with CRR4 is required for its function in editing the ndhD-1 site. From Arabidopsis thaliana (Mouse-ear cress).
   3014..3135    -  polyA_signal   SV40 poly(A) signal: SV40 polyadenylation signal
   3162..3230    -  CDS            large T antigen (fragment): large T antigen from SV40 (simian virus 40)
   3272..3376    +  promoter       AmpR promoter: bla
   3377..4237    +  CDS            AmpR: β-lactamase; bla; confers resistance to ampicillin, carbenicillin, and related antibiotics
   4408..4996    +  rep_origin     ori: high-copy-number ColE1/pMB1/pBR322/pUC origin of replication
