[The description below was written by a language model from this plasmid's Addgene catalogue record and pLannotate feature annotations shown in this document.]
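Description:
PM18033-PLS-KP1_rpoA-U is a mammalian expression plasmid of about 5.1 kb, built on the PM18033 backbone and intended for transfection into human cells. It is propagated in E. coli as a high-copy plasmid through a ColE1/pUC-type origin of replication. Selection is with ampicillin, using a β-lactamase gene driven by its own bla promoter.

The payload is PLS-KP1, a synthetic pentatricopeptide repeat (PPR) protein of the PLS class fused to a DYW-type editing domain. Transcription is driven by the human cytomegalovirus immediate-early enhancer and promoter, followed by a chimeric β-globin/immunoglobulin intron that generally improves transcript processing and expression. The open reading frame begins with an N-terminal His tag, which the automated annotation picked up as a short fragment of a composite 6xHis-containing tag. Within the coding region, the annotation software found partial similarity to Arabidopsis PPR editing factors, including a DYW-domain protein. This fits a designed PPR array with a C-terminal catalytic domain, and these hits should not be read as native Arabidopsis genes, since the insert is recorded as synthetic. An SV40 polyadenylation signal lies downstream of the coding region, annotated on the reverse strand alongside a small large T antigen remnant.

The stated purpose is to test the U-to-C RNA editing activity of KP1 at the Arabidopsis rpoA editing site in human cells. The "rpoA-U" part of the name suggests that a target sequence carrying a U at the editing position is included in the plasmid. No such target is annotated in the feature table, however, so its location and context are not stated in the record.
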