Addgene plasmid #190975: PM18033-PLS-KP1_rpoA-U
Purpose: Test the U-to-C editing activity of KP1 on AtrpoA editing site, in human cells
Depositing lab: Bernard Gutmann. Depositing organization: EditForce, Inc. Publication: U-to-C RNA editing by synthetic PPR-DYW proteins in bacteria and human culture cells. Ichinose M, Kawabata M, Akaiwa Y, Shimajiri Y, Nakamura I, Tamai T, Nakamura T, Yagi Y, Gutmann B. Commun Biol. 2022 Sep 15;5(1):968. doi: 10.1038/s42003-022-03927-3. PubMed 36109586.
Backbone
  Vector backbone: PM18033
  Vector type: Mammalian Expression
Growth in bacteria
  Bacterial resistance: Ampicillin, 100 μg/mL
  Growth temperature: 37°C
  Growth strain: DH5alpha
  Copy number: High Copy
Gene/Insert
  Gene/Insert name: PLS-KP1
  Species: Synthetic
  Promoter: CMV
  Tag / fusion protein: His (N terminal on insert)
  Cloning method: Restriction Enzyme; 5′ cloning site Unknown (unknown if destroyed); 3′ cloning site Unknown (unknown if destroyed)
Terms and licenses: Academic/Nonprofit Terms; Industry Terms: Not Available to Industry
How to cite: PM18033-PLS-KP1_rpoA-U was a gift from Bernard Gutmann (Addgene plasmid # 190975 ; http://n2t.net/addgene:190975 ; RRID:Addgene_190975)
